>Addgene plasmid #44114 | pWB-TRAF2 | addgene partial sequence | sequence record 61233 | pBABE-5
ATTCGCCACCATGGACTACAAAGACGATGACGACAAGCAATTGACAAGTTTGTACAAAAAAGTTGGCATG
GCTGCAGCTAGCGTGACCCCCCCTGGCTCCCTGGAGTTGCTACAGCCCGGCTTCTCCAAGACCCTCCTGG
GGACCAAGCTGGAAGCCAAGTACCTGTGCTCCGCCTGCAGAAACGTCCTCCGCAGGCCCTTCCAGGCGCA
GTGTGGCCACCGGTACTGCTCCTTCTGCCTGGCCAGCATCCTCAGCTCTGGGCCTCAGAACTGTGCTGCC
TGTGTTCACGAGGGCATATATGAAGAAGGCATTTCTATTTTAGAAAGCAGTTCGGCCTTCCCAGATAATG
CTGCCCGCAGGGAGGTGGAGAGCCTGCCGGCCGTCTGTCCCAGTGATGGATGCACCTGGAAGGGGACCCT
GAAAGAATACGAGAGCTGCCACGAAGGCCGCTGCCCGCTCATGCTGACCGAATGTCCCGCGTGCAAAGGC
CTGGTCCGCCTTGGTGAAAAGGAGCGCCACCTGGAGCACGAGTGCCCGGAGAGAAGCCTGAGCTGCCGGC
ATTGCCGGGCACCCTGCTGCGGAGCAGACGTGAAGGCGCACCACGAGGTCTGCCCCAAGTTCCCCTTAAC
TTGTGACGGCTGCGGCAAGAAGAAGATCCCCCGGGAGAAGTTTCAGGACCACGTCAAGACTTGTGGCAAG
TGTCGAGTCCCTTGCAGATTCCACGCCATCGGCTGCCTCGAGACGGTAGAGGGTGAGAAACAGCAGGAGC
ACGAGGTGCAGTGGCTGCGGGAGCACCTGGCCATGCTACTGAGCTCGGTGCTGGAG
