[The description below was written by a language model from this plasmid's Addgene catalogue record.]
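Description:
pWB-TRAF2 is a retroviral expression plasmid built on the pWZL-Blasticidin backbone and carrying human TRAF2 (TNF receptor-associated factor 2) with an N-terminal Flag epitope tag. It is maintained in bacteria as a high-copy plasmid under ampicillin selection. The record lists a recombination-deficient strain for propagation, a common choice for vectors containing repeated viral long terminal repeats. For mammalian work the backbone supplies a blasticidin resistance marker, so cells that have stably integrated the provirus after transduction can be selected.

No feature table accompanies the record, so the promoter driving TRAF2, the arrangement linking the insert to the blasticidin marker, and the exact origin of replication are not stated. The cloning method is also recorded as unknown. In retroviral vectors of this general class, the transgene is normally transcribed from the viral 5′ LTR, and a packaging signal lets the genomic RNA be encapsidated when viral proteins are supplied in trans by a packaging cell line, but these elements are not itemised here. The Flag tag allows the exogenous protein to be detected or immunoprecipitated with anti-Flag antibodies and distinguished from endogenous TRAF2.

TRAF2 is an adaptor protein, also known by the RING finger alias RNF117, that acts in TNF receptor signalling. The associated publication concerns phosphorylation of TRAF2 by IκB kinase epsilon in promoting mammary epithelial cell transformation. This suggests the construct was used for stable expression of tagged wild-type TRAF2 in cultured cells in such signalling and transformation studies.
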