Addgene plasmid #44114: pWB-TRAF2
Depositing lab: William Hahn. Depositing organization: Dana-Farber Cancer Institute. Publication: IkappaB kinase epsilon phosphorylates TRAF2 to promote mammary epithelial cell transformation. Shen RR, Zhou AY, Kim E, Lim E, Habelhah H, Hahn WC. Mol Cell Biol. 2012 Dec;32(23):4756-68. doi: 10.1128/MCB.00468-12. Epub 2012 Sep 24. PubMed 23007157.
Backbone
  Vector backbone: pWZL-Blasticidin
  Vector type: Retroviral
  Selectable markers: Blasticidin
Growth in bacteria
  Bacterial resistance: Ampicillin, 100 μg/mL
  Growth temperature: 37°C
  Growth strain: Stbl3
  Copy number: High Copy
Gene/Insert
  Gene/Insert name: TRAF2 (alt name: TNF receptor-associated factor 2)
  Species: H. sapiens (human)
  Entrez Gene: TRAF2 (a.k.a. MGC:45012, RNF117, TRAP, TRAP3)
  Tag / fusion protein: Flag (N terminal on insert)
  Cloning method: Unknown
  Sequencing primers: 5′ pBABE-5
Terms and licenses: Academic/Nonprofit Terms; Industry Terms: Not Available to Industry
How to cite: pWB-TRAF2 was a gift from William Hahn (Addgene plasmid # 44114 ; http://n2t.net/addgene:44114 ; RRID:Addgene_44114)
